Addgene plasmid #110854: pLenti-U6-tdTomato-P2A-BlasR (LRT2B)
Purpose: Lentiviral vector for constitutive expression of sgRNAs; includes tdTomato and BlasticidinS resistance markers
Depositing lab: Lukas Dow. Depositing organization: Cornell University. Publication: Optimized base editors enable efficient editing in cells, organoids and mice. Zafra MP, Schatoff EM, Katti A, Foronda M, Breinig M, Schweitzer AY, Simon A, Han T, Goswami S, Montgomery E, Thibado J, Kastenhuber ER, Sanchez-Rivera FJ, Shi J, Vakoc CR, Lowe SW, Tschaharganeh DF, Dow LE. Nat Biotechnol. 2018 Jul 3. pii: nbt.4194. doi: 10.1038/nbt.4194. PubMed 29969439.
Backbone
  Vector backbone: Adapted from lentiCRISPRv1
  Vector type: Lentiviral
  Selectable markers: Blasticidin ; tdTomato
Growth in bacteria
  Bacterial resistance: Ampicillin, 100 μg/mL
  Growth temperature: 30°C
  Growth strain: NEB Stable
  Copy number: Low Copy
Gene/Insert
  Gene/Insert name: sgRNA scaffold with spacer
  Species: Synthetic
  Mutation: WT
  Promoter: U6
  Cloning method: Gibson Cloning
  Sequencing primers: 5′ GACTATCATATGCTTACCGT; 3′ TTAAGAATACCAGTCAATCTTTC
Terms and licenses: Academic/Nonprofit Terms; Industry Terms: Not Available to Industry
How to cite: pLenti-U6-tdTomato-P2A-BlasR (LRT2B) was a gift from Lukas Dow (Addgene plasmid # 110854 ; http://n2t.net/addgene:110854 ; RRID:Addgene_110854)
