[The description below was written by a language model from this plasmid's Addgene catalogue record and pLannotate feature annotations shown in this document.]
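Description:
pLenti-U6-tdTomato-P2A-BlasR (LRT2B) is a third-generation-style, self-inactivating HIV-1 lentiviral transfer vector adapted from lentiCRISPRv1 and designed for constitutive sgRNA expression in mammalian cells. The viral genome is driven by an RSV promoter fused to a truncated 5' LTR and carries the Ψ packaging signal with a gag fragment, the Rev response element for Rev-dependent export of the genomic RNA, a cPPT/CTS element, WPRE to enhance transcript expression, and a ΔU3 3' LTR that inactivates LTR promoter activity after integration. An SV40 poly(A) signal and SV40 origin lie downstream. In bacteria the plasmid is maintained through a ColE1/pUC-type origin and selected with ampicillin (AmpR); an f1 origin and lac/T7/T3 remnants of the cloning backbone are also present. The catalogue lists it as low copy despite the origin annotation.

The payload comprises two expression units. A human U6 RNA polymerase III promoter drives a synthetic sgRNA cassette consisting of a spacer followed by the Streptococcus pyogenes Cas9 sgRNA scaffold (annotated as a tracrRNA fragment). The roughly 1.9 kb between promoter and scaffold includes a region annotated as a reverse-oriented bacterial deoC1 sequence. This is most plausibly filler that is replaced when a guide sequence is cloned in, although the record does not describe it beyond "spacer". Downstream, an EF-1α core promoter expresses tdTomato linked by a P2A self-cleaving peptide (named in the plasmid title, not annotated) to the blasticidin S deaminase gene bsr, so that transduced cells can be both tracked by red fluorescence and selected with blasticidin. The vector carries no Cas9 or base editor, which must be supplied separately. It was deposited with work on optimized base editors in cells, organoids and mice.
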