Features (pLannotate 1.2.2; 29 found; start..end, strand, type, name):
      5..231     +  promoter       RSV promoter: Rous sarcoma virus enhancer/promoter
    232..412     +  LTR            5' LTR (truncated): truncated 5' long terminal repeat (LTR) from HIV-1
    459..584     +  misc_feature   HIV-1 Ψ: packaging signal of human immunodeficiency virus type 1
    568..931     +  CDS            HIV-1 gag (fragment): gag protein from human immunodeficiency virus 1; gag
   1077..1310    +  misc_feature   RRE: The Rev response element (RRE) of HIV-1 allows for Rev-dependent mRNA export from the nucleus to the cytoplasm.
   1687..1713    +  CDS            Rev (fragment): human immunodeficiency virus 1 (HIV-1) Rev protein; rev; enhances nuclear export of unspliced and incompletely spliced viral mRNAs
   1717..1957    +  promoter       U6 promoter: RNA polymerase III promoter for human U6 snRNA
   2143..2802    -  CDS            deoC1: DEOC1_STAAN - Also known as dra. Experimental evidence at protein level: Swiss-Prot protein existence level 1. Catalyzes a reversible aldol reaction between acetaldehyde and D-glyceraldehyde 3-phosphate to generate 2-deoxy-D-ribose 5- phosphate. From Staphylococcus aureus (strain N315).
   3865..3908    +  misc_RNA       tracrRNA (fragment): trans-activating CRISPR RNA for the Streptococcus pyogenes CRISPR/Cas9 system
   3991..4108    +  misc_feature   cPPT/CTS: central polypurine tract and central termination sequence of HIV-1
   4203..4414    +  promoter       EF-1α core promoter: core promoter for human elongation factor EF-1α
   4466..5893    +  CDS            tdTomato: tdTomato is a basic (constitutively fluorescent) orange fluorescent protein published in 2004, derived from Discosoma sp.. It is reported to be a somewhat slowly-maturing tandem dimer with low acid sensitivity.
   5969..6388    +  CDS            bsr: BSR_BACCE - Experimental evidence at protein level: Swiss-Prot protein existence level 1. Catalyzes the deamination of the cytosine moiety of the antibiotics blasticidin S, cytomycin and acetylblasticidin S. From Bacillus cereus.
   6454..7042    +  misc_feature   WPRE: woodchuck hepatitis virus posttranscriptional regulatory element
   7093..7112    +  misc_feature   cPPT/CTS (fragment): central polypurine tract and central termination sequence of HIV-1
   7114..7347    +  LTR            3' LTR (ΔU3): self-inactivating 3' long terminal repeat (LTR) from HIV-1
   7425..7546    +  polyA_signal   SV40 poly(A) signal: SV40 polyadenylation signal
   7586..7721    +  rep_origin     SV40 ori: SV40 origin of replication
   7742..7760    -  promoter       T7 promoter: promoter for bacteriophage T7 RNA polymerase
   7768..7923    +  CDS            lacZα (fragment): LacZα fragment of β-galactosidase; lacZ fragment
   7928..8356    +  rep_origin     f1 ori (sequence partly withheld): f1 bacteriophage origin of replication; arrow indicates direction of (+) strand synthesis
   8409..8513    +  promoter       AmpR promoter: bla
   8514..9374    +  CDS            AmpR: β-lactamase; bla; confers resistance to ampicillin, carbenicillin, and related antibiotics
   9545..10133   +  rep_origin     ori: high-copy-number ColE1/pMB1/pBR322/pUC origin of replication
  10316..10408   +  CDS            lacI (fragment): lac repressor; lacI; The lac repressor binds to the lac operator to inhibit transcription in E. coli. This inhibition can be relieved by adding lactose or isopropyl-β-D-thiogalactopyranoside (IPTG).
  10421..10442   +  protein_bind   CAP binding site: CAP binding activates transcription in the presence of cAMP. E. coli catabolite activator protein
  10457..10487   +  promoter       lac promoter: promoter for the E. coli lac operon
  10495..10511   +  protein_bind   lac operator: The lac repressor binds to the lac operator to inhibit transcription in E. coli. This inhibition can be relieved by adding lactose or isopropyl-β-D-thiogalactopyranoside (IPTG). lac repressor encoded by lacI
  10556..10574   +  promoter       T3 promoter: promoter for bacteriophage T3 RNA polymerase
>Addgene plasmid #110854 | pLenti-U6-tdTomato-P2A-BlasR (LRT2B) | addgene full sequence | sequence record 211510 | Addgene NGS Result
TTAATGTAGTCTTATGCAATACTCTTGTAGTCTTGCAACATGGTAACGATGAGTTAGCAACATGCCTTAC
AAGGAGAGAAAAAGCACCGTGCATGCCGATTGGTGGAAGTAAGGTGGTACGATCGTGCCTTATTAGGAAG
GCAACAGACGGGTCTGACATGGATTGGACGAACCACTGAATTGCCGCATTGCAGAGATATTGTATTTAAG
TGCCTAGCTCGATACATAAACGGGTCTCTCTGGTTAGACCAGATCTGAGCCTGGGAGCTCTCTGGCTAAC
TAGGGAACCCACTGCTTAAGCCTCAATAAAGCTTGCCTTGAGTGCTTCAAGTAGTGTGTGCCCGTCTGTT
GTGTGACTCTGGTAACTAGAGATCCCTCAGACCCTTTTAGTCAGTGTGGAAAATCTCTAGCAGTGGCGCC
CGAACAGGGACTTGAAAGCGAAAGGGAAACCAGAGGAGCTCTCTCGACGCAGGACTCGGCTTGCTGAAGC
GCGCACGGCAAGAGGCGAGGGGCGGCGACTGGTGAGTACGCCAAAAATTTTGACTAGCGGAGGCTAGAAG
GAGAGAGATGGGTGCGAGAGCGTCAGTATTAAGCGGGGGAGAATTAGATCGCGATGGGAAAAAATTCGGT
TAAGGCCAGGGGGAAAGAAAAAATATAAATTAAAACATATAGTATGGGCAAGCAGGGAGCTAGAACGATT
CGCAGTTAATCCTGGCCTGTTAGAAACATCAGAAGGCTGTAGACAAATACTGGGACAGCTACAACCATCC
CTTCAGACAGGATCAGAAGAACTTAGATCATTATATAATACAGTAGCAACCCTCTATTGTGTGCATCAAA
GGATAGAGATAAAAGACACCAAGGAAGCTTTAGACAAGATAGAGGAAGAGCAAAACAAAAGTAAGACCAC
CGCACAGCAAGCGGCCGCTGATCTTCAGACCTGGAGGAGGAGATATGAGGGACAATTGGAGAAGTGAATT
ATATAAATATAAAGTAGTAAAAATTGAACCATTAGGAGTAGCACCCACCAAGGCAAAGAGAAGAGTGGTG
CAGAGAGAAAAAAGAGCAGTGGGAATAGGAGCTTTGTTCCTTGGGTTCTTGGGAGCAGCAGGAAGCACTA
TGGGCGCAGCGTCAATGACGCTGACGGTACAGGCCAGACAATTATTGTCTGGTATAGTGCAGCAGCAGAA
CAATTTGCTGAGGGCTATTGAGGCGCAACAGCATCTGTTGCAACTCACAGTCTGGGGCATCAAGCAGCTC
CAGGCAAGAATCCTGGCTGTGGAAAGATACCTAAAGGATCAACAGCTCCTGGGGATTTGGGGTTGCTCTG
GAAAACTCATTTGCACCACTGCTGTGCCTTGGAATGCTAGTTGGAGTAATAAATCTCTGGAACAGATTTG
GAATCACACGACCTGGATGGAGTGGGACAGAGAAATTAACAATTACACAAGCTTAATACACTCCTTAATT
GAAGAATCGCAAAACCAGCAAGAAAAGAATGAACAAGAATTATTGGAATTAGATAAATGGGCAAGTTTGT
GGAATTGGTTTAACATAACAAATTGGCTGTGGTATATAAAATTATTCATAATGATAGTAGGAGGCTTGGT
AGGTTTAAGAATAGTTTTTGCTGTACTTTCTATAGTGAATAGAGTTAGGCAGGGATATTCACCATTATCG
TTTCAGACCCACCTCCCAACCCCGAGGGGACCCAGAGAGGGCCTATTTCCCATGATTCCTTCATATTTGC
ATATACGATACAAGGCTGTTAGAGAGATAATTAGAATTAATTTGACTGTAAACACAAAGATATTAGTACA
AAATACGTGACGTAGAAAGTAATAATTTCTTGGGTAGTTTGCAGTTTTAAAATTATGTTTTAAAATGGAC
TATCATATGCTTACCGTAACTTGAAAGTATTTCGATTTCTTGGCTTTATATATCTTGTGGAAAGGACGAA
ACACCGGAGACGGTTGTAAATGAGCACACAAAATACACATGCTAAAATATTATATTCTATGACCTTTATA
AAATCAACCAAAATCTTCTTTTTAATAACTTTAGTATCAATAATTAGAATTTTTATGTTCCTTTTTGCAA
ACTTTTAATAAAAATGAGCAAAATAAAAAAACGCTAGTTTTAGTAACTCGCGTTGTTTTCTTCACCTTTA
ATAATAGCTACTCCACCACTTGTTCCTAAGCGGTCAGCTCCTGCTTCAATCATTTTTTGAGCATCTTCAA
ATGTTCTAACTCCACCAGCTGCTTTAACTAAAGCATTGTCTTTAACAACTGACTTCATTAGTTTAACATC
TTCAAATGTTGCACCTGATTTTGAAAATCCTGTTGATGTTTTAACAAATTCTAATCCAGCTTCAACAGCT
ATTTCACAAGCTTTCATGATTTCTTCTTTTGTTAATAAACAATTTTCCATAATACATTTAACAACATGTG
ATCCAGCTGCTTTTTTTACAGCTTTCATGTCTTCTAAAACTAATTCATAATTTTTGTCTTTTAATGCACC
AATATTTAATACCATATCAATTTCTGTTGCACCATCTTTAATTGCTTCAGAAACTTCGAATGCTTTTGTA
GCTGTTGTGCATGCACCTAGAGGAAAACCTACAACATTTGTTATTCCTACATTTGTGCCTTTTAATAATT
CTTTACAATAGCTTGTTCAATATGAATTAACACAAACTGTTGCAAAATCAAATTCAATTGCTTCATCACA
TAATTGTTTAATTTCAGCTTTCGTAGCATCTTGTTTTAATAATGTGTGATCTATATATTTGTTTAGTTTC
ATTTTTTCTCCTATATATTCATTTTTAATTTTAATTCTTTAATAATTTCGTCTACTTTAACTTTAGCGTT
TTGAACAGATTCACCAACACCTATAAAATAAATTTTTAGTTTAGGTTCAGTTCCACTTGGGCGAACAGCA
AATCATGACTTATCTTCTAAATAAAATTTTAGTAAGTCTTGTCCTGGCATATTATACATTCCATCGATGT
AGTCTTCAACATTAACAACTTTAAGTCCAGCAATTTGAGTTAAGGGTGTTGCTCTCAATGATTTCATTAA
TGGTTCAATTTTTAATTTCTTTTCTTCTGGTTTAAAATTCAAGTTTAAAGTGAAAGTGTAATATGCACCC
ATTTCTTTAAATAAATCTTCTAAATAGTCTACTAATGTTTTATTTTGTTTTTTATAAAATCAAGCAGCCT
CTGCTATTAATATAGAAGCTTGTATTCCATCTTTATCTCTAGCTGAGTCATCAATTACATATCCATAACT
TTCTTCATAAGCAAAAACAAAATTTAATCCGTTATCTTCTTCTTTAGCAATTTCTCTACCCATTCATTTA
AATCCAGTTAAAGTTTTTACAATATTAACTCCATATTTTTCATGAGCGATTCTATCACCCAAATCACTTG
TTACAAAACTTGAATATAGAGCCGGATTTTTTGGAATGCTATTTAAGCGTTTTAGATTTGATAATTTTCA
ATCAATTAAAATTGGTCCTGTTTGATTTCCATCTAATCTTACAAAATGACCATCATGTTTTATTGCCATT
CCAAATCTGTCAGCATCTGGGTCATTCATAATAATAATATCTGCATCATGTTTAATACCATATTCAAGCG
GTATTTTTCATGCAGGATCAAATTCTGGATTTGGATTTACAACATTTTTAAATGTTTCATCTTCAAATGC
ATGCTCTTCAACCTCAATAACGTTATATCCTGATTCACGTAATATTTTTGGGGTAAATTTAGTTCCTGTT
CCATTAACTGCGCTAAAAATAATTTTTAAATCTTTTTTAGCTTCTTGCTCTTTTTTGTACGTCTCTGTTT
AAGAGCTATGCTGGAAACAGCATAGCAAGTTTAAATAAGGCTAGTCCGTTATCAACTTTGCTGGAAACAG
CAAAGTGGCACCGAGTCGGTGCTTTTTTTGAATTCTAGATCTTGAGACAAATGGCAGTATTCATCCACAA
TTTTAAAAGAAAAGGGGGGATTGGGGGGTACAGTGCAGGGGAAAGAATAGTAGACATAATAGCAACAGAC
ATACAAACTAAAGAATTACAAAAACAAATTACAAAAATTCAAAATTTTCGGGTTTATTACAGGGACAGCA
GAGATCCACTTTGGCGCCGGCCTCGAGTACACGCGTCGAGAAGCTTGATCGATGGCTCCGGTGCCCGTCA
GTGGGCAGAGCGCACATCGCCCACAGTCCCCGAGAAGTTGGGGGGAGGGGTCGGCAATTGAACCGGTGCC
TAGAGAAGGTGGCGCGGGGTAAACTGGGAAAGTGATGTCGTGTACTGGCTCCGCCTTTTTCCCGAGGGTG
GGGGAGAACCGTATATAAGTGCAGTAGTCGCCGTGAACGTTCTTTTTCGCAACGGGTTTGCCGCCAGAAC
ACAGGTGTCGTGACGCGGATCGTACCCCGAATTTATGATCAATACCGCGGCCACCATGGTGAGCAAGGGC
GAGGAGGTCATCAAAGAGTTCATGCGCTTCAAGGTGCGCATGGAGGGCTCCATGAACGGCCACGAGTTCG
AGATCGAGGGCGAGGGCGAGGGCCGCCCCTACGAGGGCACCCAGACCGCCAAGCTGAAGGTGACCAAGGG
CGGCCCCCTGCCCTTCGCCTGGGACATCCTGTCCCCCCAGTTCATGTACGGCTCCAAGGCGTACGTGAAG
CACCCCGCCGACATCCCCGATTACAAGAAGCTGTCCTTCCCCGAGGGCTTCAAGTGGGAGCGCGTGATGA
ACTTCGAGGACGGCGGTCTGGTGACCGTGACCCAGGACTCCTCCCTGCAGGACGGCACGCTGATCTACAA
GGTGAAGATGCGCGGCACCAACTTCCCCCCCGACGGCCCCGTAATGCAGAAGAAGACCATGGGCTGGGAG
GCCTCCACCGAGCGCCTGTACCCCCGCGACGGCGTGCTGAAGGGCGAGATCCACCAGGCCCTGAAGCTGA
AGGACGGCGGCCACTACCTGGTGGAGTTCAAGACCATCTACATGGCCAAGAAGCCCGTGCAACTGCCCGG
CTACTACTACGTGGACACCAAGCTGGACATCACCTCCCACAACGAGGACTACACCATCGTGGAACAGTAC
GAGCGCTCCGAGGGCCGCCACCACCTGTTCCTGGGGCATGGCACCGGCAGCACCGGCAGCGGCAGCTCCG
GCACCGCCTCCTCCGAGGACAACAACATGGCCGTCATCAAAGAGTTCATGCGCTTCAAGGTGCGCATGGA
GGGCTCCATGAACGGCCACGAGTTCGAGATCGAGGGCGAGGGCGAGGGCCGCCCCTACGAGGGCACCCAG
ACCGCCAAGCTGAAGGTGACCAAGGGCGGCCCCCTGCCCTTCGCCTGGGACATCCTGTCCCCCCAGTTCA
TGTACGGCTCCAAGGCGTACGTGAAGCACCCCGCCGACATCCCCGATTACAAGAAGCTGTCCTTCCCCGA
GGGCTTCAAGTGGGAGCGCGTGATGAACTTCGAGGACGGCGGTCTGGTGACCGTGACCCAGGACTCCTCC
CTGCAGGACGGCACGCTGATCTACAAGGTGAAGATGCGCGGCACCAACTTCCCCCCCGACGGCCCCGTAA
TGCAGAAGAAGACCATGGGCTGGGAGGCCTCCACCGAGCGCCTGTACCCCCGCGACGGCGTGCTGAAGGG
CGAGATCCACCAGGCCCTGAAGCTGAAGGACGGCGGCCACTACCTGGTGGAGTTCAAGACCATCTACATG
GCCAAGAAGCCCGTGCAACTGCCCGGCTACTACTACGTGGACACCAAGCTGGACATCACCTCCCACAACG
AGGACTACACCATCGTGGAACAGTACGAGCGCTCCGAGGGCCGCCACCACCTGTTCCTGTACGGCATGGA
CGAGCTGTACAAAGCGGCCGCAGGCAGCGGCGCCACCAACTTCAGCCTGCTGAAGCAGGCCGGCGACGTG
GAGGAGAACCCCGGCCCCATGAAGACCTTCAACATCTCTCAGCAGGACCTTGAGCTGGTGGAAGTTGCCA
CTGAGAAAATCACCATGCTCTATGAGGACAACAAGCACCATGTTGGTGCTGCCATCAGGACCAAGACAGG
AGAAATCATCTCTGCTGTCCACATTGAAGCCTACATTGGCAGGGTCACTGTGTGTGCAGAGGCCATTGCC
ATTGGGTCTGCAGTCTCCAATGGGCAGAAGGACTTTGACACCATTGTGGCTGTGAGGCACCCCTACAGTG
ATGAGGTGGACAGGTCCATCAGAGTGGTGTCCCCCTGTGGCATGTGCAGGGAGCTCATCTCAGACTATGC
CCCTGATTGCTTTGTTCTGATTGAGATGAATGGCAAGCTGGTCAAGACAACCATTGAGGAGCTGATTCCA
CTGAAATACACCAGAAACTAATTCGAAAGATCCGCTAGCAATCAGTGGGATCCCCTCTAGATGTACAAGC
GCGTTAAGTCGACAATCAACCTCTGGATTACAAAATTTGTGAAAGATTGACTGGTATTCTTAACTATGTT
GCTCCTTTTACGCTATGTGGATACGCTGCTTTAATGCCTTTGTATCATGCTATTGCTTCCCGTATGGCTT
TCATTTTCTCCTCCTTGTATAAATCCTGGTTGCTGTCTCTTTATGAGGAGTTGTGGCCCGTTGTCAGGCA
ACGTGGCGTGGTGTGCACTGTGTTTGCTGACGCAACCCCCACTGGTTGGGGCATTGCCACCACCTGTCAG
CTCCTTTCCGGGACTTTCGCTTTCCCCCTCCCTATTGCCACGGCGGAACTCATCGCCGCCTGCCTTGCCC
GCTGCTGGACAGGGGCTCGGCTGTTGGGCACTGACAATTCCGTGGTGTTGTCGGGGAAATCATCGTCCTT
TCCTTGGCTGCTCGCCTGTGTTGCCACCTGGATTCTGCGCGGGACGTCCTTCTGCTACGTCCCTTCGGCC
CTCAATCCAGCGGACCTTCCTTCCCGCGGCCTGCTGCCGGCTCTGCGGCCTCTTCCGCGTCTTCGCCTTC
GCCCTCAGACGAGTCGGATCTCCCTTTGGGCCGCCTCCCCGCGTCGACTTTAAGACCAATGACTTACAAG
GCAGCTGTAGATCTTAGCCACTTTTTAAAAGAAAAGGGGGGACTGGAAGGGCTAATTCACTCCCAACGAA
GACAAGATCTGCTTTTTGCTTGTACTGGGTCTCTCTGGTTAGACCAGATCTGAGCCTGGGAGCTCTCTGG
CTAACTAGGGAACCCACTGCTTAAGCCTCAATAAAGCTTGCCTTGAGTGCTTCAAGTAGTGTGTGCCCGT
CTGTTGTGTGACTCTGGTAACTAGAGATCCCTCAGACCCTTTTAGTCAGTGTGGAAAATCTCTAGCAGTA
CGTATAGTAGTTCATGTCATCTTATTATTCAGTATTTATAACTTGCAAAGAAATGAATATCAGAGAGTGA
GAGGAACTTGTTTATTGCAGCTTATAATGGTTACAAATAAAGCAATAGCATCACAAATTTCACAAATAAA
GCATTTTTTTCACTGCATTCTAGTTGTGGTTTGTCCAAACTCATCAATGTATCTTATCATGTCTGGCTCT
AGCTATCCCGCCCCTAACTCCGCCCATCCCGCCCCTAACTCCGCCCAGTTCCGCCCATTCTCCGCCCCAT
GGCTGACTAATTTTTTTTATTTATGCAGAGGCCGAGGCCGCCTCGGCCTCTGAGCTATTCCAGAAGTAGT
GAGGAGGCTTTTTTGGAGGCCTAGGGACGTACCCAATTCGCCCTATAGTGAGTCGTATTACGCGCGCTCA
CTGGCCGTCGTTTTACAACGTCGTGACTGGGAAAACCCTGGCGTTACCCAACTTAATCGCCTTGCAGCAC
ATCCCCCTTTCGCCAGCTGGCGTAATAGCGAAGAGGCCCGCACCGATCGCCCTTCCCAACAGTTGCGCAG
CCTGAATGGCGAATGGG
[124 nt withheld, positions 7928-8051]
C
[91 nt withheld, positions 8053-8143]
A
[49 nt withheld, positions 8145-8193]
CCTTTGACGTTGGAGTCCACGTTCTTT
[37 nt withheld, positions 8221-8257]
ACCCTATCTCGGTCTATTCTTTTGATTTATAAGGGATTTTGCCGATTTCGGCCTATTGGTTAAAAAATGA
GCTGATTTAACAAAAATTTAACGCGAATTTTAACAAAATATTAACGCTTACAATTTAGGTGGCACTTTTC
GGGGAAATGTGCGCGGAACCCCTATTTGTTTATTTTTCTAAATACATTCAAATATGTATCCGCTCATGAG
ACAATAACCCTGATAAATGCTTCAATAATATTGAAAAAGGAAGAGTATGAGTATTCAACATTTCCGTGTC
GCCCTTATTCCCTTTTTTGCGGCATTTTGCCTTCCTGTTTTTGCTCACCCAGAAACGCTGGTGAAAGTAA
AAGATGCTGAAGATCAGTTGGGTGCACGAGTGGGTTACATCGAACTGGATCTCAACAGCGGTAAGATCCT
TGAGAGTTTTCGCCCCGAAGAACGTTTTCCAATGATGAGCACTTTTAAAGTTCTGCTATGTGGCGCGGTA
TTATCCCGTATTGACGCCGGGCAAGAGCAACTCGGTCGCCGCATACACTATTCTCAGAATGACTTGGTTG
AGTACTCACCAGTCACAGAAAAGCATCTTACGGATGGCATGACAGTAAGAGAATTATGCAGTGCTGCCAT
AACCATGAGTGATAACACTGCGGCCAACTTACTTCTGACAACGATCGGAGGACCGAAGGAGCTAACCGCT
TTTTTGCACAACATGGGGGATCATGTAACTCGCCTTGATCGTTGGGAACCGGAGCTGAATGAAGCCATAC
CAAACGACGAGCGTGACACCACGATGCCTGTAGCAATGGCAACAACGTTGCGCAAACTATTAACTGGCGA
ACTACTTACTCTAGCTTCCCGGCAACAATTAATAGACTGGATGGAGGCGGATAAAGTTGCAGGACCACTT
CTGCGCTCGGCCCTTCCGGCTGGCTGGTTTATTGCTGATAAATCTGGAGCCGGTGAGCGTGGGTCTCGCG
GTATCATTGCAGCACTGGGGCCAGATGGTAAGCCCTCCCGTATCGTAGTTATCTACACGACGGGGAGTCA
GGCAACTATGGATGAACGAAATAGACAGATCGCTGAGATAGGTGCCTCACTGATTAAGCATTGGTAACTG
TCAGACCAAGTTTACTCATATATACTTTAGATTGATTTAAAACTTCATTTTTAATTTAAAAGGATCTAGG
TGAAGATCCTTTTTGATAATCTCATGACCAAAATCCCTTAACGTGAGTTTTCGTTCCACTGAGCGTCAGA
CCCCGTAGAAAAGATCAAAGGATCTTCTTGAGATCCTTTTTTTCTGCGCGTAATCTGCTGCTTGCAAACA
AAAAAACCACCGCTACCAGCGGTGGTTTGTTTGCCGGATCAAGAGCTACCAACTCTTTTTCCGAAGGTAA
CTGGCTTCAGCAGAGCGCAGATACCAAATACTGTTCTTCTAGTGTAGCCGTAGTTAGGCCACCACTTCAA
GAACTCTGTAGCACCGCCTACATACCTCGCTCTGCTAATCCTGTTACCAGTGGCTGCTGCCAGTGGCGAT
AAGTCGTGTCTTACCGGGTTGGACTCAAGACGATAGTTACCGGATAAGGCGCAGCGGTCGGGCTGAACGG
GGGGTTCGTGCACACAGCCCAGCTTGGAGCGAACGACCTACACCGAACTGAGATACCTACAGCGTGAGCT
ATGAGAAAGCGCCACGCTTCCCGAAGGGAGAAAGGCGGACAGGTATCCGGTAAGCGGCAGGGTCGGAACA
GGAGAGCGCACGAGGGAGCTTCCAGGGGGAAACGCCTGGTATCTTTATAGTCCTGTCGGGTTTCGCCACC
TCTGACTTGAGCGTCGATTTTTGTGATGCTCGTCAGGGGGGCGGAGCCTATGGAAAAACGCCAGCAACGC
GGCCTTTTTACGGTTCCTGGCCTTTTGCTGGCCTTTTGCTCACATGTTCTTTCCTGCGTTATCCCCTGAT
TCTGTGGATAACCGTATTACCGCCTTTGAGTGAGCTGATACCGCTCGCCGCAGCCGAACGACCGAGCGCA
GCGAGTCAGTGAGCGAGGAAGCGGAAGAGCGCCCAATACGCAAACCGCCTCTCCCCGCGCGTTGGCCGAT
TCATTAATGCAGCTGGCACGACAGGTTTCCCGACTGGAAAGCGGGCAGTGAGCGCAACGCAATTAATGTG
AGTTAGCTCACTCATTAGGCACCCCAGGCTTTACACTTTATGCTTCCGGCTCGTATGTTGTGTGGAATTG
TGAGCGGATAACAATTTCACACAGGAAACAGCTATGACCATGATTACGCCAAGCGCGCAATTAACCCTCA
CTAAAGGGAACAAAAGCTGGAGCTGCAAGC
